>Addgene plasmid #133027 | pLVX-EF1a-EGFP-RAB7A-IRES-Puromycin | addgene full sequence | sequence record 260116 | Addgene NGS Result
TGGAAGGGCTAATTCACTCCCAAAGAAGACAAGATATCCTTGATCTGTGGATCTACCACACACAAGGCTA
CTTCCCTGATTAGCAGAACTACACACCAGGGCCAGGGGTCAGATATCCACTGACCTTTGGATGGTGCTAC
AAGCTAGTACCAGTTGAGCCAGATAAGGTAGAAGAGGCCAATAAAGGAGAGAACACCAGCTTGTTACACC
CTGTGAGCCTGCATGGGATGGATGACCCGGAGAGAGAAGTGTTAGAGTGGAGGTTTGACAGCCGCCTAGC
ATTTCATCACGTGGCCCGAGAGCTGCATCCGGAGTACTTCAAGAACTGCTGATATCGAGCTTGCTACAAG
GGACTTTCCGCTGGGGACTTTCCAGGGAGGCGTGGCCTGGGCGGGACTGGGGAGTGGCGAGCCCTCAGAT
CCTGCATATAAGCAGCTGCTTTTTGCCTGTACTGGGTCTCTCTGGTTAGACCAGATCTGAGCCTGGGAGC
TCTCTGGCTAACTAGGGAACCCACTGCTTAAGCCTCAATAAAGCTTGCCTTGAGTGCTTCAAGTAGTGTG
TGCCCGTCTGTTGTGTGACTCTGGTAACTAGAGATCCCTCAGACCCTTTTAGTCAGTGTGGAAAATCTCT
AGCAGTGGCGCCCGAACAGGGACTTGAAAGCGAAAGGGAAACCAGAGGAGCTCTCTCGACGCAGGACTCG
GCTTGCTGAAGCGCGCACGGCAAGAGGCGAGGGGCGGCGACTGGTGAGTACGCCAAAAATTTTGACTAGC
GGAGGCTAGAAGGAGAGAGATGGGTGCGAGAGCGTCAGTATTAAGCGGGGGAGAATTAGATCGCGATGGG
AAAAAATTCGGTTAAGGCCAGGGGGAAAGAAAAAATATAAATTAAAACATATAGTATGGGCAAGCAGGGA
GCTAGAACGATTCGCAGTTAATCCTGGCCTGTTAGAAACATCAGAAGGCTGTAGACAAATACTGGGACAG
CTACAACCATCCCTTCAGACAGGATCAGAAGAACTTAGATCATTATATAATACAGTAGCAACCCTCTATT
GTGTGCATCAAAGGATAGAGATAAAAGACACCAAGGAAGCTTTAGACAAGATAGAGGAAGAGCAAAACAA
AAGTAAGACCACCGCACAGCAAGCGGCCGGCCGCTGATCTTCAGACCTGGAGGAGGAGATATGAGGGACA
ATTGGAGAAGTGAATTATATAAATATAAAGTAGTAAAAATTGAACCATTAGGAGTAGCACCCACCAAGGC
AAAGAGAAGAGTGGTGCAGAGAGAAAAAAGAGCAGTGGGAATAGGAGCTTTGTTCCTTGGGTTCTTGGGA
GCAGCAGGAAGCACTATGGGCGCAGCGTCAATGACGCTGACGGTACAGGCCAGACAATTATTGTCTGGTA
TAGTGCAGCAGCAGAACAATTTGCTGAGGGCTATTGAGGCGCAACAGCATCTGTTGCAACTCACAGTCTG
GGGCATCAAGCAGCTCCAGGCAAGAATCCTGGCTGTGGAAAGATACCTAAAGGATCAACAGCTCCTGGGG
ATTTGGGGTTGCTCTGGAAAACTCATTTGCACCACTGCTGTGCCTTGGAATGCTAGTTGGAGTAATAAAT
CTCTGGAACAGATTTGGAATCACACGACCTGGATGGAGTGGGACAGAGAAATTAACAATTACACAAGCTT
AATACACTCCTTAATTGAAGAATCGCAAAACCAGCAAGAAAAGAATGAACAAGAATTATTGGAATTAGAT
AAATGGGCAAGTTTGTGGAATTGGTTTAACATAACAAATTGGCTGTGGTATATAAAATTATTCATAATGA
TAGTAGGAGGCTTGGTAGGTTTAAGAATAGTTTTTGCTGTACTTTCTATAGTGAATAGAGTTAGGCAGGG
ATATTCACCATTATCGTTTCAGACCCACCTCCCAACCCCGAGGGGACCCGACAGGCCCGAAGGAATAGAA
GAAGAAGGTGGAGAGAGAGACAGAGACAGATCCATTCGATTAGTGAACGGATCTCGACGGTATCGCCTTT
AAAAGAAAAGGGGGGATTGGGGGGTACAGTGCAGGGGAAAGAATAGTAGACATAATAGCAACAGACATAC
AAACTAAAGAATTACAAAAACAAATTACAAAAATTCAAAATTTTCGGGTTTATTACAGGGACAGCAGAGA
TCCAGTTTATCGATGAGTAATTCATACAAAAGGACTCGCCCCTGCCTTGGGGAATCCCAGGGACCGTCGT
TAAACTCCCACTAACGTAGAACCCAGAGATCGCTGCGTTCCCGCCCCCTCACCCGCCCGCTCTCGTCATC
ACTGAGGTGGAGAAGAGCATGCGTGAGGCTCCGGTGCCCGTCAGTGGGCAGAGCGCACATCGCCCACAGT
CCCCGAGAAGTTGGGGGGAGGGGTCGGCAATTGAACCGGTGCCTAGAGAAGGTGGCGCGGGGTAAACTGG
GAAAGTGATGTCGTGTACTGGCTCCGCCTTTTTCCCGAGGGTGGGGGAGAACCGTATATAAGTGCAGTAG
TCGCCGTGAACGTTCTTTTTCGCAACGGGTTTGCCGCCAGAACACAGGTAAGTGCCGTGTGTGGTTCCCG
CGGGCCTGGCCTCTTTACGGGTTATGGCCCTTGCGTGCCTTGAATTACTTCCACGCCCCTGGCTGCAGTA
CGTGATTCTTGATCCCGAGCTTCGGGTTGGAAGTGGGTGGGAGAGTTCGAGGCCTTGCGCTTAAGGAGCC
CCTTCGCCTCGTGCTTGAGTTGAGGCCTGGCTTGGGCGCTGGGGCCGCCGCGTGCGAATCTGGTGGCACC
TTCGCGCCTGTCTCGCTGCTTTCGATAAGTCTCTAGCCATTTAAAATTTTTGATGACCTGCTGCGACGCT
TTTTTTCTGGCAAGATAGTCTTGTAAATGCGGGCCAAGATCTGCACACTGGTATTTCGGTTTTTGGGGCC
GCGGGCGGCGACGGGGCCCGTGCGTCCCAGCGCACATGTTCGGCGAGGCGGGGCCTGCGAGCGCGGCCAC
CGAGAATCGGACGGGGGTAGTCTCAAGCTGGCCGGCCTGCTCTGGTGCCTGGCCTCGCGCCGCCGTGTAT
CGCCCCGCCCTGGGCGGCAAGGCTGGCCCGGTCGGCACCAGTTGCGTGAGCGGAAAGATGGCCGCTTCCC
GGCCCTGCTGCAGGGAGCTCAAAATGGAGGACGCGGCGCTCGGGAGAGCGGGCGGGTGAGTCACCCACAC
AAAGGAAAAGGGCCTTTCCGTCCTCAGCCGTCGCTTCATGTGACTCCACGGAGTACCGGGCGCCGTCCAG
GCACCTCGATTAGTTCTCGAGCTTTTGGAGTACGTCGTCTTTAGGTTGGGGGGAGGGGTTTTATGCGATG
GAGTTTCCCCACACTGAGTGGGTGGAGACTGAAGTTAGGCCAGCTTGGCACTTGATGTAATTCTCCTTGG
AATTTGCCCTTTTTGAGTTTGGATCTTGGTTCATTCTCAAGCCTCAGACAGTGGTTCAAAGTTTTTTTCT
TCCATTTCAGGTGTCGTGAGGATCTATTTCCGGTGAATTCCTCGAGACTAGTTCTAGAGCGGCCGCACCG
GTCGCCACCATGGTGAGCAAGGGCGAGGAGCTGTTCACCGGGGTGGTGCCCATCCTGGTCGAGCTGGACG
GCGACGTAAACGGCCACAAGTTCAGCGTGTCCGGCGAGGGCGAGGGCGATGCCACCTACGGCAAGCTGAC
CCTGAAGTTCATCTGCACCACCGGCAAGCTGCCCGTGCCCTGGCCCACCCTCGTGACCACCCTGACCTAC
GGCGTGCAGTGCTTCAGCCGCTACCCCGACCACATGAAGCAGCACGACTTCTTCAAGTCCGCCATGCCCG
AAGGCTACGTCCAGGAGCGCACCATCTTCTTCAAGGACGACGGCAACTACAAGACCCGCGCCGAGGTGAA
GTTCGAGGGCGACACCCTGGTGAACCGCATCGAGCTGAAGGGCATCGACTTCAAGGAGGACGGCAACATC
CTGGGGCACAAGCTGGAGTACAACTACAACAGCCACAACGTCTATATCATGGCCGACAAGCAGAAGAACG
GCATCAAGGTGAACTTCAAGATCCGCCACAACATCGAGGACGGCAGCGTGCAGCTCGCCGACCACTACCA
GCAGAACACCCCCATCGGCGACGGCCCCGTGCTGCTGCCCGACAACCACTACCTGAGCACCCAGTCCGCC
CTGAGCAAAGACCCCAACGAGAAGCGCGATCACATGGTCCTGCTGGAGTTCGTGACCGCCGCCGGGATCA
CTCTCGGCATGGACGAGCTGTACAAGTACTCAGATCTCGACATGACCTCTAGGAAGAAAGTGTTGCTGAA
GGTTATCATCCTGGGAGATTCTGGAGTCGGGAAGACATCACTCATGAACCAGTATGTGAATAAGAAATTC
AGCAATCAGTACAAAGCCACAATAGGAGCTGACTTTCTGACCAAGGAGGTGATGGTGGATGACAGGCTAG
TCACAATGCAGATATGGGACACAGCAGGACAGGAACGGTTCCAGTCTCTCGGTGTGGCCTTCTACAGAGG
TGCAGACTGCTGCGTTCTGGTATTTGATGTGACTGCCCCCAACACATTCAAAACCCTAGATAGCTGGAGA
GATGAGTTTCTCATCCAGGCCAGTCCCCGAGATCCTGAAAACTTCCCATTTGTTGTGTTGGGAAACAAGA
TTGACCTCGAAAACAGACAAGTGGCCACAAAGCGGGCACAGGCCTGGTGCTACAGCAAAAACAACATTCC
CTACTTTGAGACCAGTGCCAAGGAGGCCATCAACGTGGAGCAGGCGTTCCAGACGATTGCACGGAATGCA
CTTAAGCAGGAAACGGAGGTGGAGCTGTACAACGAATTTCCTGAACCTATCAAACTGGACAAGAATGACC
GGGCCAAGGCCTCGGCAGAAAGCTGCAGTTGCTGAGGATCCCGCCCCTCTCCCTCCCCCCCCCCTAACGT
TACTGGCCGAAGCCGCTTGGAATAAGGCCGGTGTGCGTTTGTCTATATGTTATTTTCCACCATATTGCCG
TCTTTTGGCAATGTGAGGGCCCGGAAACCTGGCCCTGTCTTCTTGACGAGCATTCCTAGGGGTCTTTCCC
CTCTCGCCAAAGGAATGCAAGGTCTGTTGAATGTCGTGAAGGAAGCAGTTCCTCTGGAAGCTTCTTGAAG
ACAAACAACGTCTGTAGCGACCCTTTGCAGGCAGCGGAACCCCCCACCTGGCGACAGGTGCCTCTGCGGC
CAAAAGCCACGTGTATAAGATACACCTGCAAAGGCGGCACAACCCCAGTGCCACGTTGTGAGTTGGATAG
TTGTGGAAAGAGTCAAATGGCTCTCCTCAAGCGTATTCAACAAGGGGCTGAAGGATGCCCAGAAGGTACC
CCATTGTATGGGATCTGATCTGGGGCCTCGGTGCACATGCTTTACATGTGTTTAGTCGAGGTTAAAAAAA
CGTCTAGGCCCCCCGAACCACGGGGACGTGGTTTTCCTTTGAAAAACACGATGATAAGCTTGCCACAACC
CACAAGGAGACGACCTTCCATGACCGAGTACAAGCCCACGGTGCGCCTCGCCACCCGCGACGACGTCCCC
CGGGCCGTACGCACCCTCGCCGCCGCGTTCGCCGACTACCCCGCCACGCGCCACACCGTCGACCCGGACC
GCCACATCGAGCGGGTCACCGAGCTGCAAGAACTCTTCCTCACGCGCGTCGGGCTCGACATCGGCAAGGT
GTGGGTCGCGGACGACGGCGCCGCGGTGGCGGTCTGGACCACGCCGGAGAGCGTCGAAGCGGGGGCGGTG
TTCGCCGAGATCGGCCCGCGCATGGCCGAGTTGAGCGGTTCCCGGCTGGCCGCGCAGCAACAGATGGAAG
GCCTCCTGGCGCCGCACCGGCCCAAGGAGCCCGCGTGGTTCCTGGCCACCGTCGGCGTCTCGCCCGACCA
CCAGGGCAAGGGTCTGGGCAGCGCCGTCGTGCTCCCCGGAGTGGAGGCGGCCGAGCGCGCCGGGGTGCCC
GCCTTCCTGGAGACCTCCGCGCCCCGCAACCTCCCCTTCTACGAGCGGCTCGGCTTCACCGTCACCGCCG
ACGTCGAGGTGCCCGAAGGACCGCGCACCTGGTGCATGACCCGCAAGCCCGGTGCCTAGACGCGTCTGGA
ACAATCAACCTCTGGATTACAAAATTTGTGAAAGATTGACTGGTATTCTTAACTATGTTGCTCCTTTTAC
GCTATGTGGATACGCTGCTTTAATGCCTTTGTATCATGCTATTGCTTCCCGTATGGCTTTCATTTTCTCC
TCCTTGTATAAATCCTGGTTGCTGTCTCTTTATGAGGAGTTGTGGCCCGTTGTCAGGCAACGTGGCGTGG
TGTGCACTGTGTTTGCTGACGCAACCCCCACTGGTTGGGGCATTGCCACCACCTGTCAGCTCCTTTCCGG
GACTTTCGCTTTCCCCCTCCCTATTGCCACGGCGGAACTCATCGCCGCCTGCCTTGCCCGCTGCTGGACA
GGGGCTCGGCTGTTGGGCACTGACAATTCCGTGGTGTTGTCGGGGAAGCTGACGTCCTTTCCATGGCTGC
TCGCCTGTGTTGCCACCTGGATTCTGCGCGGGACGTCCTTCTGCTACGTCCCTTCGGCCCTCAATCCAGC
GGACCTTCCTTCCCGCGGCCTGCTGCCGGCTCTGCGGCCTCTTCCGCGTCTTCGCCTTCGCCCTCAGACG
AGTCGGATCTCCCTTTGGGCCGCCTCCCCGCCTGGAATTAATTCTGCAGTCGAGACCTAGAAAAACATGG
AGCAATCACAAGTAGCAATACAGCAGCTACCAATGCTGATTGTGCCTGGCTAGAAGCACAAGAGGAGGAG
GAGGTGGGTTTTCCAGTCACACCTCAGGTACCTTTAAGACCAATGACTTACAAGGCAGCTGTAGATCTTA
GCCACTTTTTAAAAGAAAAGAGGGGACTGGAAGGGCTAATTCACTCCCAACGAAGACAAGATATCCTTGA
TCTGTGGATCTACCACACACAAGGCTACTTCCCTGATTAGCAGAACTACACACCAGGGCCAGGGGTCAGA
TATCCACTGACCTTTGGATGGTGCTACAAGCTAGTACCAGTTGAGCCAGATAAGGTAGAAGAGGCCAATA
AAGGAGAGAACACCAGCTTGTTACACCCTGTGAGCCTGCATGGGATGGATGACCCGGAGAGAGAAGTGTT
AGAGTGGAGGTTTGACAGCCGCCTAGCATTTCATCACGTGGCCCGAGAGCTGCATCCGGAGTACTTCAAG
AACTGCTGATATCGAGCTTGCTACAAGGGACTTTCCGCTGGGGACTTTCCAGGGAGGCGTGGCCTGGGCG
GGACTGGGGAGTGGCGAGCCCTCAGATCCTGCATATAAGCAGCTGCTTTTTGCCTGTACTGGGTCTCTCT
GGTTAGACCAGATCTGAGCCTGGGAGCTCTCTGGCTAACTAGGGAACCCACTGCTTAAGCCTCAATAAAG
CTTGCCTTGAGTGCTTCAAGTAGTGTGTGCCCGTCTGTTGTGTGACTCTGGTAACTAGAGATCCCTCAGA
CCCTTTTAGTCAGTGTGGAAAATCTCTAGCAGTAGTAGTTCATGTCATCTTATTATTCAGTATTTATAAC
TTGCAAAGAAATGAATATCAGAGAGTGAGAGGCCTTGACATTGCTAGCGTTTACCGTCGACCTCTAGCTA
GAGCTTGGCGTAATCATGGTCATAGCTGTTTCCTGTGTGAAATTGTTATCCGCTCACAATTCCACACAAC
ATACGAGCCGGAAGCATAAAGTGTAAAGCCTGGGGTGCCTAATGAGTGAGCTAACTCACATTAATTGCGT
TGCGCTCACTGCCCGCTTTCCAGTCGGGAAACCTGTCGTGCCAGCTGCATTAATGAATCGGCCAACGCGC
GGGGAGAGGCGGTTTGCGTATTGGGCGCTCTTCCGCTTCCTCGCTCACTGACTCGCTGCGCTCGGTCGTT
CGGCTGCGGCGAGCGGTATCAGCTCACTCAAAGGCGGTAATACGGTTATCCACAGAATCAGGGGATAACG
CAGGAAAGAACATGTGAGCAAAAGGCCAGCAAAAGGCCAGGAACCGTAAAAAGGCCGCGTTGCTGGCGTT
TTTCCATAGGCTCCGCCCCCCTGACGAGCATCACAAAAATCGACGCTCAAGTCAGAGGTGGCGAAACCCG
ACAGGACTATAAAGATACCAGGCGTTTCCCCCTGGAAGCTCCCTCGTGCGCTCTCCTGTTCCGACCCTGC
CGCTTACCGGATACCTGTCCGCCTTTCTCCCTTCGGGAAGCGTGGCGCTTTCTCATAGCTCACGCTGTAG
GTATCTCAGTTCGGTGTAGGTCGTTCGCTCCAAGCTGGGCTGTGTGCACGAACCCCCCGTTCAGCCCGAC
CGCTGCGCCTTATCCGGTAACTATCGTCTTGAGTCCAACCCGGTAAGACACGACTTATCGCCACTGGCAG
CAGCCACTGGTAACAGGATTAGCAGAGCGAGGTATGTAGGCGGTGCTACAGAGTTCTTGAAGTGGTGGCC
TAACTACGGCTACACTAGAAGAACAGTATTTGGTATCTGCGCTCTGCTGAAGCCAGTTACCTTCGGAAAA
AGAGTTGGTAGCTCTTGATCCGGCAAACAAACCACCGCTGGTAGCGGTGGTTTTTTTGTTTGCAAGCAGC
AGATTACGCGCAGAAAAAAAGGATCTCAAGAAGATCCTTTGATCTTTTCTACGGGGTCTGACGCTCAGTG
GAACGAAAACTCACGTTAAGGGATTTTGGTCATGAGATTATCAAAAAGGATCTTCACCTAGATCCTTTTA
AATTAAAAATGAAGTTTTAAATCAATCTAAAGTATATATGAGTAAACTTGGTCTGACAGTTACCAATGCT
TAATCAGTGAGGCACCTATCTCAGCGATCTGTCTATTTCGTTCATCCATAGTTGCCTGACTCCCCGTCGT
GTAGATAACTACGATACGGGAGGGCTTACCATCTGGCCCCAGTGCTGCAATGATACCGCGAGACCCACGC
TCACCGGCTCCAGATTTATCAGCAATAAACCAGCCAGCCGGAAGGGCCGAGCGCAGAAGTGGTCCTGCAA
CTTTATCCGCCTCCATCCAGTCTATTAATTGTTGCCGGGAAGCTAGAGTAAGTAGTTCGCCAGTTAATAG
TTTGCGCAACGTTGTTGCCATTGCTACAGGCATCGTGGTGTCACGCTCGTCGTTTGGTATGGCTTCATTC
AGCTCCGGTTCCCAACGATCAAGGCGAGTTACATGATCCCCCATGTTGTGCAAAAAAGCGGTTAGCTCCT
TCGGTCCTCCGATCGTTGTCAGAAGTAAGTTGGCCGCAGTGTTATCACTCATGGTTATGGCAGCACTGCA
TAATTCTCTTACTGTCATGCCATCCGTAAGATGCTTTTCTGTGACTGGTGAGTACTCAACCAAGTCATTC
TGAGAATAGTGTATGCGGCGACCGAGTTGCTCTTGCCCGGCGTCAATACGGGATAATACCGCGCCACATA
GCAGAACTTTAAAAGTGCTCATCATTGGAAAACGTTCTTCGGGGCGAAAACTCTCAAGGATCTTACCGCT
GTTGAGATCCAGTTCGATGTAACCCACTCGTGCACCCAACTGATCTTCAGCATCTTTTACTTTCACCAGC
GTTTCTGGGTGAGCAAAAACAGGAAGGCAAAATGCCGCAAAAAAGGGAATAAGGGCGACACGGAAATGTT
GAATACTCATACTCTTCCTTTTTCAATATTATTGAAGCATTTATCAGGGTTATTGTCTCATGAGCGGATA
CATATTTGAATGTATTTAGAAAAATAAACAAATAGGGGTTCCGCGCACATTTCCCCGAAAAGTGCCACCT
GACGTCGACGGATCGGGAGATCAACTTGTTTATTGCAGCTTATAATGGTTACAAATAAAGCAATAGCATC
ACAAATTTCACAAATAAAGCATTTTTTTCACTGCATTCTAGTTGTGGTTTGTCCAAACTCATCAATGTAT
CTTATCATGTCTGGATCAACTGGATAACTCAAGCTAACCAAAATCATCCCAAACTTCCCACCCCATACCC
TATTACCACTGCCAATTACCTGTGGTTTCATTTACTCTAAACCTGTGATTCCTCTGAATTATTTTCATTT
TAAAGAAATTGTATTTGTTAAATATGTACTACAAACTTAGTAGT
Features (pLannotate 1.2.2; 26 found; start..end, strand, type, name):
    377..634     +  LTR            5' LTR (truncated): truncated 5' long terminal repeat (LTR) from HIV-1
    681..806     +  misc_feature   HIV-1 Ψ: packaging signal of human immunodeficiency virus type 1
    790..1128    +  CDS            HIV-1 gag (fragment): gag protein from human immunodeficiency virus 1; gag
   1303..1536    +  misc_feature   RRE: The Rev response element (RRE) of HIV-1 allows for Rev-dependent mRNA export from the nucleus to the cytoplasm.
   1913..2013    +  CDS            Rev (fragment): human immunodeficiency virus 1 (HIV-1) Rev protein; rev; enhances nuclear export of unspliced and incompletely spliced viral mRNAs
   2028..2143    +  misc_feature   cPPT/CTS: central polypurine tract and central termination sequence of HIV-1 (lacking the first T)
   2356..2567    +  promoter       EF-1α core promoter: core promoter for human elongation factor EF-1α
   2568..2681    +  intron         EF-1α intron A (fragment): intron upstream of the start codon of human EF-1α
   3307..3510    +  intron         EF-1α intron A: truncated intron upstream of the start codon of human EF-1α
   3547..3566    -  misc_feature   MCS (fragment): pBluescript multiple cloning site
   3580..4296    +  CDS            EGFP: EGFP is a basic (constitutively fluorescent) green fluorescent protein published in 1996, derived from Aequorea victoria. It is reported to be a rapidly-maturing weak dimer with moderate acid sensitivity.
   4312..4932    +  CDS            RAB7A: RAB7A_HUMAN - Also known as RAB7. Experimental evidence at protein level: Swiss-Prot protein existence level 1. Small GTPase which cycles between active GTP-bound and inactive GDP-bound states. In its active state, binds to a variety of effector proteins playing a key role in the regulation of endo- lysosomal trafficking. Governs early-to-late endosomal maturation, microtubule minus-end as well as plus-end directed endosomal migration and positioning, and endosome-lysosome transport through different protein-protein interaction cascades. Plays a central role, not only in endosomal traffic, but
   5055..5517    +  misc_feature   IRES: internal ribosome entry site (IRES) of the encephalomyocarditis virus (EMCV)
   5550..6147    +  CDS            PuroR (fragment): puromycin N-acetyltransferase; pac from Streptomyces alboniger; confers resistance to puromycin
   6163..6751    +  misc_feature   WPRE: woodchuck hepatitis virus posttranscriptional regulatory element
   6768..7286    +  CDS            nef (fragment): NEF_HV1BR - Experimental evidence at protein level: Swiss-Prot protein existence level 1. Extracellular Nef protein targets CD4(+) T-lymphocytes for apoptosis by interacting with CXCR4 surface receptors (PubMed:14990729). From Human immunodeficiency virus type 1 group M subtype B (isolate BRU/LAI) (HIV-1).
   7334..7591    +  LTR            5' LTR (truncated): truncated 5' long terminal repeat (LTR) from HIV-1
   7743..7759    -  protein_bind   lac operator: The lac repressor binds to the lac operator to inhibit transcription in E. coli. This inhibition can be relieved by adding lactose or isopropyl-β-D-thiogalactopyranoside (IPTG). lac repressor encoded by lacI
   7767..7797    -  promoter       lac promoter: promoter for the E. coli lac operon
   7812..7833    -  protein_bind   CAP binding site: CAP binding activates transcription in the presence of cAMP. E. coli catabolite activator protein
   7846..7938    -  CDS            lacI (fragment): lac repressor; lacI; The lac repressor binds to the lac operator to inhibit transcription in E. coli. This inhibition can be relieved by adding lactose or isopropyl-β-D-thiogalactopyranoside (IPTG).
   8121..8709    -  rep_origin     ori: high-copy-number ColE1/pMB1/pBR322/pUC origin of replication
   8880..9740    -  CDS            AmpR: β-lactamase; bla; confers resistance to ampicillin, carbenicillin, and related antibiotics
   9741..9845    -  promoter       AmpR promoter: bla
   9893..10027   +  polyA_signal   SV40 poly(A) signal: SV40 polyadenylation signal
  10194..329     +  CDS            nef (fragment) (across the origin): NEF_HV1BR - Experimental evidence at protein level: Swiss-Prot protein existence level 1. Extracellular Nef protein targets CD4(+) T-lymphocytes for apoptosis by interacting with CXCR4 surface receptors (PubMed:14990729). From Human immunodeficiency virus type 1 group M subtype B (isolate BRU/LAI) (HIV-1).
