[The description below was written by a language model from this plasmid's Addgene catalogue record and pLannotate feature annotations shown in this document.]
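Description:
pLVX-EF1a-EGFP-RAB7A-IRES-Puromycin is an HIV-1-based lentiviral transfer plasmid for mammalian expression, built on the pLVX-EF1alpha-IRES-Puromycin backbone and totalling about 10.2 kb. In bacteria it is maintained through a high-copy ColE1/pUC-type origin and selected with ampicillin via the β-lactamase gene. The viral portion carries the elements needed for packaging and transduction: LTR sequences at both ends of the cassette, the Ψ packaging signal with an adjoining gag fragment, the Rev response element for Rev-dependent nuclear export of the genomic RNA, and the cPPT/CTS, which aids nuclear import of the reverse-transcribed genome. The annotation also picks up nef-derived fragments next to the LTR regions, which are remnants of the parental viral sequence. The packaging functions themselves are not encoded here and must be supplied in trans.

The payload is a single bicistronic transcript driven by the human elongation factor 1α promoter, annotated as the core promoter plus intron A sequence. The first cistron is EGFP fused to the N terminus of human RAB7A, a small GTPase that governs early-to-late endosome maturation and endosome-lysosome transport. The fusion therefore serves as a fluorescent late endosome marker. Downstream, an EMCV IRES allows cap-independent translation of puromycin N-acetyltransferase from the same mRNA, so puromycin selection enriches for cells that also express the fusion. A WPRE follows to enhance transcript stability and expression. According to the record, the construct was made as an EGFP-tagged organelle landmark, in work that built a reference library for assigning protein subcellular localisation by image-based machine learning. It can be used for transient transfection or for generating stably transduced, puromycin-selected cell lines.
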