Addgene plasmid #133027: pLVX-EF1a-EGFP-RAB7A-IRES-Puromycin
Purpose: Expresses EGFP-tagged late endosome marker
Depositing lab: David Andrews. Depositing organization: Sunnybrook Research Institute. Publication: A reference library for assigning protein subcellular localizations by image-based machine learning. Schormann W, Hariharan S, Andrews DW. J Cell Biol. 2020 Mar 2;219(3). pii: 133635. doi: 10.1083/jcb.201904090. PubMed 31968357.
Backbone
  Vector backbone: pLVX-EF1alpha-IRES-Puromycin
  Backbone size w/o insert (bp): 8825
  Total vector size (bp): 10182
  Vector type: Mammalian Expression, Lentiviral
  Selectable markers: Puromycin
Growth in bacteria
  Bacterial resistance: Ampicillin, 100 μg/mL
  Growth temperature: 37°C
  Growth strain: NEB Stable
  Copy number: High Copy
Gene/Insert
  Gene/Insert name: RAB7A (alt name: Ras-related protein Rab-7a)
  Species: H. sapiens (human)
  Insert size (bp): 624
  Entrez Gene: RAB7A (a.k.a. CMT2B, PRO2706, RAB7)
  Promoter: Human elongation factor 1 alpha
  Tag / fusion protein: EGFP (N terminal on insert)
  Cloning method: Restriction Enzyme; 5′ cloning site SalI (destroyed during cloning); 3′ cloning site BamHI (not destroyed)
  Sequencing primers: 5′ aag cgc gat cac atg gtc ctg
Terms and licenses: Academic/Nonprofit Terms; Industry Terms: Not Available to Industry
How to cite: pLVX-EF1a-EGFP-RAB7A-IRES-Puromycin was a gift from David Andrews (Addgene plasmid # 133027 ; http://n2t.net/addgene:133027 ; RRID:Addgene_133027)
