>Addgene plasmid #133027 | pLVX-EF1a-EGFP-RAB7A-IRES-Puromycin | depositor partial sequence | sequence record 255669 | pLVX-EF1a-EGFP-RAB7A-IRES-Puromycin sequence 1179 bps
GCGGGAGGGGCGCGGGACTCTCGGCATGGACGAGCTGTACAAGTACTCAGATCTCGACATGACCTCTAGG
AAGAAAGTGTTGCTGAAGGTTATCATCCTGGGAGATTCTGGAGTCGGGAAGACATCACTCATGAACCAGT
ATGTGAATAAGAAATTCAGCAATCAGTACAAAGCCACAATAGGAGCTGACTTTCTGACCAAGGAGGTGAT
GGTGGATGACAGGCTAGTCACAATGCAGATATGGGACACAGCAGGACAGGAACGGTTCCAGTCTCTCGGT
GTGGCCTTCTACAGAGGTGCAGACTGCTGCGTTCTGGTATTTGATGTGACTGCCCCCAACACATTCAAAA
CCCTAGATAGCTGGAGAGATGAGTTTCTCATCCAGGCCAGTCCCCGAGATCCTGAAAACTTCCCATTTGT
TGTGTTGGGAAACAAGATTGACCTCGAAAACAGACAAGTGGCCACAAAGCGGGCACAGGCCTGGTGCTAC
AGCAAAAACAACATTCCCTACTTTGAGACCAGTGCCAAGGAGGCCATCAACGTGGAGCAGGCGTTCCAGA
CGATTGCACGGAATGCACTTAAGCAGGAAACGGAGGTGGAGCTGTACAACGAATTTCCTGAACCTATCAA
ACTGGACAAGAATGACCGGGCCAAGGCCTCGGCAGAAAGCTGCAGTTGCTGAGGATCCCGCCCCTCTCCC
TCCCCCCCCCCTAACGTTACTGGCCGAAGCCGCTTGGAATAAGGCCGGTGTGCGTTTGTCTATATGTTAT
TTTCCACCATATTGCCGTCTTTTGGCAATGTGAGGGCCCGGAAACCTGGCCCTGTCTTCTTGACGAGCAT
TCCTAGGGTCTTTCCCCTCTCGCCAAAGGAATGCAAGGTCTGTTGAATGTCGTGAAGGAAGCAGTTCCTC
TGGAAGCTTCTTGAGACAACAACGTCTGTAGCGACCCTTTGCAGGCAGCGAACCCCCCACCTGGCGACAG
GTGCCTCTGCGGCCAAAGCCACGTGTATAAGAACACCTGCAAGCGCACACCCAGTGCCGTGTGAGTGATA
GTGTGAAGAGTCAATGCTCTCTCAGCGTATCACAGGCTGAGATGCCAGTACCATGTATGGAATCGATGGG
CTCGCCATGCCTATGGCTAGTCAGTAAGACGTAGCCGACCAGGACTGGAATTCCATTCA
